>Addgene plasmid #146874 | pGEX-6P-1-HsTNRC6Biso1_1219-1621-del1395-1534_L | depositor full sequence | sequence record 289321 | Full Sequence
ACGTTATCGACTGCACGGTGCACCAATGCTTCTGGCGTCAGGCAGCCATCGGAAGCTGTGGTATGGCTGT
GCAGGTCGTAAATCACTGCATAATTCGTGTCGCTCAAGGCGCACTCCCGTTCTGGATAATGTTTTTTGCG
CCGACATCATAACGGTTCTGGCAAATATTCTGAAATGAGCTGTTGACAATTAATCATCGGCTCGTATAAT
GTGTGGAATTGTGAGCGGATAACAATTTCACACAGGAAACAGTATTCATGTCCCCTATACTAGGTTATTG
GAAAATTAAGGGCCTTGTGCAACCCACTCGACTTCTTTTGGAATATCTTGAAGAAAAATATGAAGAGCAT
TTGTATGAGCGCGATGAAGGTGATAAATGGCGAAACAAAAAGTTTGAATTGGGTTTGGAGTTTCCCAATC
TTCCTTATTATATTGATGGTGATGTTAAATTAACACAGTCTATGGCCATCATACGTTATATAGCTGACAA
GCACAACATGTTGGGTGGTTGTCCAAAAGAGCGTGCAGAGATTTCAATGCTTGAAGGAGCGGTTTTGGAT
ATTAGATACGGTGTTTCGAGAATTGCATATAGTAAAGACTTTGAAACTCTCAAAGTTGATTTTCTTAGCA
AGCTACCTGAAATGCTGAAAATGTTCGAAGATCGTTTATGTCATAAAACATATTTAAATGGTGATCATGT
AACCCATCCTGACTTCATGTTGTATGACGCTCTTGATGTTGTTTTATACATGGACCCAATGTGCCTGGAT
GCGTTCCCAAAATTAGTTTGTTTTAAAAAACGTATTGAAGCTATCCCACAAATTGATAAGTACTTGAAAT
CCAGCAAGTATATAGCATGGCCTTTGCAGGGCTGGCAAGCCACGTTTGGTGGTGGCGACCATCCTCCAAA
ATCGGATCTGGAAGTTCTGTTCCAGGGGCCCCTGGGATCCAGGCAGCCAGGCATGAAGCACTCGCCCTCT
CATCCTGTTGGGCCCAAGCCGCATCTGGACAACATGGTACCCAACGCATTGAATGTGGGGCTCCCAGACC
TTCAAACCAAAGGGCCAATACCTGGATATGGTTCTGGCTTCAGCTCTGGCGGCATGGACTATGGCATGGT
TGGTGGGAAGGAGGCTGGAACCGAGTCTCGCTTTAAACAGTGGACCTCCATGATGGAGGGGCTGCCCTCT
GTAGCCACACAGGAAGCCAATATGCACAAAAATGGCGCTATAGTGGCCCCTGGTAAAACCCGGGGAGGGT
CACCGTACAACCAGTTTGATATCATCCCTGGTGACACACTGGGTGGCCATACGGGTCCTGCTGGTGATAG
CTGGTTACCTGCCAAATCTCCACCAACAAATAAAATCGGAAGTAAATCCAGCAATGCCAGTTGGCCTCCA
GAATTCCAACCAGGAGTGCCATGGAAAGGTATCCAAAACATTGACCCTGAATCTGACCCCTATGTCACCC
CAGGAAGTCGTCCTAGTTACTGGCTGGTTCTTCACAATCTCACCCCACAGATTGATGGGTCAACCTTGAG
AACGATCTGCATGCAGCATGGCCCACTGCTGACATTCCATCTGAATCTAACCCAGGGCACTGCCCTGATC
CGATACAGCACCAAACAGGAGGCGGCCAAGGCCCAAACTGCACTGCACATGTGTGTGTTGGGAAACACTA
CCATCCTTGCTGAGTTTGCCACTGATGATGAAGTCAGCCGCTTTCTGGCACAAGCTCAGTAAGCGGCCGC
ATCGTGACTGACTGACGATCTGCCTCGCGCGTTTCGGTGATGACGGTGAAAACCTCTGACACATGCAGCT
CCCGGAGACGGTCACAGCTTGTCTGTAAGCGGATGCCGGGAGCAGACAAGCCCGTCAGGGCGCGTCAGCG
GGTGTTGGCGGGTGTCGGGGCGCAGCCATGACCCAGTCACGTAGCGATAGCGGAGTGTATAATTCTTGAA
GACGAAAGGGCCTCGTGATACGCCTATTTTTATAGGTTAATGTCATGATAATAATGGTTTCTTAGACGTC
AGGTGGCACTTTTCGGGGAAATGTGCGCGGAACCCCTATTTGTTTATTTTTCTAAATACATTCAAATATG
TATCCGCTCATGAGACAATAACCCTGATAAATGCTTCAATAATATTGAAAAAGGAAGAGTATGAGTATTC
AACATTTCCGTGTCGCCCTTATTCCCTTTTTTGCGGCATTTTGCCTTCCTGTTTTTGCTCACCCAGAAAC
GCTGGTGAAAGTAAAAGATGCTGAAGATCAGTTGGGTGCACGAGTGGGTTACATCGAACTGGATCTCAAC
AGCGGTAAGATCCTTGAGAGTTTTCGCCCCGAAGAACGTTTTCCAATGATGAGCACTTTTAAAGTTCTGC
TATGTGGCGCGGTATTATCCCGTGTTGACGCCGGGCAAGAGCAACTCGGTCGCCGCATACACTATTCTCA
GAATGACTTGGTTGAGTACTCACCAGTCACAGAAAAGCATCTTACGGATGGCATGACAGTAAGAGAATTA
TGCAGTGCTGCCATAACCATGAGTGATAACACTGCGGCCAACTTACTTCTGACAACGATCGGAGGACCGA
AGGAGCTAACCGCTTTTTTGCACAACATGGGGGATCATGTAACTCGCCTTGATCGTTGGGAACCGGAGCT
GAATGAAGCCATACCAAACGACGAGCGTGACACCACGATGCCTGCAGCAATGGCAACAACGTTGCGCAAA
CTATTAACTGGCGAACTACTTACTCTAGCTTCCCGGCAACAATTAATAGACTGGATGGAGGCGGATAAAG
TTGCAGGACCACTTCTGCGCTCGGCCCTTCCGGCTGGCTGGTTTATTGCTGATAAATCTGGAGCCGGTGA
GCGTGGGTCTCGCGGTATCATTGCAGCACTGGGGCCAGATGGTAAGCCCTCCCGTATCGTAGTTATCTAC
ACGACGGGGAGTCAGGCAACTATGGATGAACGAAATAGACAGATCGCTGAGATAGGTGCCTCACTGATTA
AGCATTGGTAACTGTCAGACCAAGTTTACTCATATATACTTTAGATTGATTTAAAACTTCATTTTTAATT
TAAAAGGATCTAGGTGAAGATCCTTTTTGATAATCTCATGACCAAAATCCCTTAACGTGAGTTTTCGTTC
CACTGAGCGTCAGACCCCGTAGAAAAGATCAAAGGATCTTCTTGAGATCCTTTTTTTCTGCGCGTAATCT
GCTGCTTGCAAACAAAAAAACCACCGCTACCAGCGGTGGTTTGTTTGCCGGATCAAGAGCTACCAACTCT
TTTTCCGAAGGTAACTGGCTTCAGCAGAGCGCAGATACCAAATACTGTCCTTCTAGTGTAGCCGTAGTTA
GGCCACCACTTCAAGAACTCTGTAGCACCGCCTACATACCTCGCTCTGCTAATCCTGTTACCAGTGGCTG
CTGCCAGTGGCGATAAGTCGTGTCTTACCGGGTTGGACTCAAGACGATAGTTACCGGATAAGGCGCAGCG
GTCGGGCTGAACGGGGGGTTCGTGCACACAGCCCAGCTTGGAGCGAACGACCTACACCGAACTGAGATAC
CTACAGCGTGAGCTATGAGAAAGCGCCACGCTTCCCGAAGGGAGAAAGGCGGACAGGTATCCGGTAAGCG
GCAGGGTCGGAACAGGAGAGCGCACGAGGGAGCTTCCAGGGGGAAACGCCTGGTATCTTTATAGTCCTGT
CGGGTTTCGCCACCTCTGACTTGAGCGTCGATTTTTGTGATGCTCGTCAGGGGGGCGGAGCCTATGGAAA
AACGCCAGCAACGCGGCCTTTTTACGGTTCCTGGCCTTTTGCTGGCCTTTTGCTCACATGTTCTTTCCTG
CGTTATCCCCTGATTCTGTGGATAACCGTATTACCGCCTTTGAGTGAGCTGATACCGCTCGCCGCAGCCG
AACGACCGAGCGCAGCGAGTCAGTGAGCGAGGAAGCGGAAGAGCGCCTGATGCGGTATTTTCTCCTTACG
CATCTGTGCGGTATTTCACACCGCATAAATTCCGACACCATCGAATGGTGCAAAACCTTTCGCGGTATGG
CATGATAGCGCCCGGAAGAGAGTCAATTCAGGGTGGTGAATGTGAAACCAGTAACGTTATACGATGTCGC
AGAGTATGCCGGTGTCTCTTATCAGACCGTTTCCCGCGTGGTGAACCAGGCCAGCCACGTTTCTGCGAAA
ACGCGGGAAAAAGTGGAAGCGGCGATGGCGGAGCTGAATTACATTCCCAACCGCGTGGCACAACAACTGG
CGGGCAAACAGTCGTTGCTGATTGGCGTTGCCACCTCCAGTCTGGCCCTGCACGCGCCGTCGCAAATTGT
CGCGGCGATTAAATCTCGCGCCGATCAACTGGGTGCCAGCGTGGTGGTGTCGATGGTAGAACGAAGCGGC
GTCGAAGCCTGTAAAGCGGCGGTGCACAATCTTCTCGCGCAACGCGTCAGTGGGCTGATCATTAACTATC
CGCTGGATGACCAGGATGCCATTGCTGTGGAAGCTGCCTGCACTAATGTTCCGGCGTTATTTCTTGATGT
CTCTGACCAGACACCCATCAACAGTATTATTTTCTCCCATGAAGACGGTACGCGACTGGGCGTGGAGCAT
CTGGTCGCATTGGGTCACCAGCAAATCGCGCTGTTAGCGGGCCCATTAAGTTCTGTCTCGGCGCGTCTGC
GTCTGGCTGGCTGGCATAAATATCTCACTCGCAATCAAATTCAGCCGATAGCGGAACGGGAAGGCGACTG
GAGTGCCATGTCCGGTTTTCAACAAACCATGCAAATGCTGAATGAGGGCATCGTTCCCACTGCGATGCTG
GTTGCCAACGATCAGATGGCGCTGGGCGCAATGCGCGCCATTACCGAGTCCGGGCTGCGCGTTGGTGCGG
ATATCTCGGTAGTGGGATACGACGATACCGAAGACAGCTCATGTTATATCCCGCCGTCAACCACCATCAA
ACAGGATTTTCGCCTGCTGGGGCAAACCAGCGTGGACCGCTTGCTGCAACTCTCTCAGGGCCAGGCGGTG
AAGGGCAATCAGCTGTTGCCCGTCTCACTGGTGAAAAGAAAAACCACCCTGGCGCCCAATACGCAAACCG
CCTCTCCCCGCGCGTTGGCCGATTCATTAATGCAGCTGGCACGACAGGTTTCCCGACTGGAAAGCGGGCA
GTGAGCGCAACGCAATTAATGTGAGTTAGCTCACTCATTAGGCACCCCAGGCTTTACACTTTATGCTTCC
GGCTCGTATGTTGTGTGGAATTGTGAGCGGATAACAATTTCACACAGGAAACAGCTATGACCATGATTAC
GGATTCACTGGCCGTCGTTTTACAACGTCGTGACTGGGAAAACCCTGGCGTTACCCAACTTAATCGCCTT
GCAGCACATCCCCCTTTCGCCAGCTGGCGTAATAGCGAAGAGGCCCGCACCGATCGCCCTTCCCAACAGT
TGCGCAGCCTGAATGGCGAATGGCGCTTTGCCTGGTTTCCGGCACCAGAAGCGGTGCCGGAAAGCTGGCT
GGAGTGCGATCTTCCTGAGGCCGATACTGTCGTCGTCCCCTCAAACTGGCAGATGCACGGTTACGATGCG
CCCATCTACACCAACGTAACCTATCCCATTACGGTCAATCCGCCGTTTGTTCCCACGGAGAATCCGACGG
GTTGTTACTCGCTCACATTTAATGTTGATGAAAGCTGGCTACAGGAAGGCCAGACGCGAATTATTTTTGA
TGGCGTTGGAATT
Features (pLannotate 1.2.2; 17 found; start..end, strand, type, name):
      6..107     -  CDS            yciV (fragment): RNAAM_ECOLI - Also known as trpH From Escherichia coli (strain K12).
    183..211     +  promoter       tac promoter: strong E. coli promoter; hybrid between the trp and lac UV5 promoters
    219..235     +  protein_bind   lac operator: The lac repressor binds to the lac operator to inhibit transcription in E. coli. This inhibition can be relieved by adding lactose or isopropyl-β-D-thiogalactopyranoside (IPTG). lac repressor encoded by lacI
    258..911     +  CDS            GST26_SCHJA: Experimental evidence at protein level: Swiss-Prot protein existence level 1. GST isoenzymes appear to play a central role in the parasite detoxification system. Other functions are also suspected including a role in increasing the solubility of haematin in the parasite gut. From Schistosoma japonicum (Blood fluke).
    951..1739    +  CDS            TNRC6B (fragment): TNR6B_HUMAN - Also known as KIAA1093. Experimental evidence at protein level: Swiss-Prot protein existence level 1. Plays a role in RNA-mediated gene silencing by both micro- RNAs (miRNAs) and short interfering RNAs (siRNAs) (PubMed:16289642, PubMed:19167051, PubMed:19304925, PubMed:32354837). Required for miRNA- dependent translational repression and siRNA-dependent endonucleolytic cleavage of complementary mRNAs by argonaute family proteins (PubMed:16289642, PubMed:19167051, PubMed:19304925, PubMed:32354837). As scaffolding protein associates with argonaute proteins bound to partially comple
   1770..1809    +  CDS            rop (fragment): Rop protein, which maintains plasmids at low copy number; rop
   1911..1951    +  misc_feature   bom (fragment): basis of mobility region from pBR322
   2056..2160    +  promoter       AmpR promoter: bla
   2161..3021    +  CDS            AmpR: β-lactamase; bla; confers resistance to ampicillin, carbenicillin, and related antibiotics
   3192..3780    +  rep_origin     ori: high-copy-number ColE1/pMB1/pBR322/pUC origin of replication
   3966..4017    -  misc_feature   bom (fragment): basis of mobility region from pBR322
   4024..4101    +  promoter       lacIq promoter: lacI (mutant); In the lacIq allele, a single base change in the promoter boosts expression of the lacI gene about 10-fold.
   4102..5184    +  CDS            lacI: lac repressor; lacI; The lac repressor binds to the lac operator to inhibit transcription in E. coli. This inhibition can be relieved by adding lactose or isopropyl-β-D-thiogalactopyranoside (IPTG).
   5197..5218    +  protein_bind   CAP binding site: CAP binding activates transcription in the presence of cAMP. E. coli catabolite activator protein
   5233..5263    +  promoter       lac promoter: promoter for the E. coli lac operon
   5271..5287    +  protein_bind   lac operator: The lac repressor binds to the lac operator to inhibit transcription in E. coli. This inhibition can be relieved by adding lactose or isopropyl-β-D-thiogalactopyranoside (IPTG). lac repressor encoded by lacI
   5307..5480    +  CDS            lacZα: LacZα fragment of β-galactosidase; lacZ fragment
