[The description below was written by a language model from this plasmid's Addgene catalogue record and pLannotate feature annotations shown in this document.]
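Description:
pGEX-6P-1-HsTNRC6Biso1_1219-1621-del1395-1534_L is a 5,753-nt bacterial expression plasmid built on the pGEX-6P-1 backbone for producing a GST-fused fragment of human TNRC6B in E. coli. It replicates from a ColE1/pMB1-type origin and is selected with ampicillin through the β-lactamase gene and its own promoter. The catalogue lists it as low copy, although the annotation shows only a short rop fragment along with partial bom remnants from pBR322. Small leftovers such as a yciV fragment, a lac promoter/operator and a lacZα segment are also annotated; they appear to be backbone sequence rather than functional parts of the expression cassette.

Expression is driven by the hybrid tac promoter followed by a lac operator. The plasmid carries its own lacI gene under the lacIq promoter, so transcription stays repressed until it is induced with IPTG. The reading frame begins with Schistosoma japonicum glutathione S-transferase, which serves as an affinity handle for glutathione resin. A short linker separates GST from the insert; in pGEX-6P vectors this normally holds a PreScission protease site, though that site is not annotated here. The insert is a 789-nt TNRC6B fragment derived from isoform 1 (ORF taken from NM_015088). By its name it spans residues 1219–1621 with an internal deletion of residues 1395–1534.

TNRC6B is a GW182-family scaffold protein that associates with Argonaute proteins in miRNA- and siRNA-mediated silencing. The associated study concerns PABPC1-binding sites in GW182 proteins, so this deletion fragment was probably made as recombinant GST-tagged protein for interaction mapping, though the record states only bacterial expression. The cloning method is not recorded, and the depositor sequence may be theoretical.
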