Addgene plasmid #146874: pGEX-6P-1-HsTNRC6Biso1_1219-1621-del1395-1534_L
Purpose: Bacterial Expression of HsTNRC6Biso1_1219-1621-del1395-1534
Depositing lab: Elisa Izaurralde. Depositing organization: Max Planck Institute for Developmental Biology. Publication: Two PABPC1-binding sites in GW182 proteins promote miRNA-mediated gene silencing. Huntzinger E, Braun JE, Heimstädt S, Zekri L, Izaurralde E. EMBO J. 2010 Dec 15;29(24):4146-60. doi: 10.1038/emboj.2010.274 PubMed 21063388.
Backbone
  Vector backbone: pGEX-6P-1
  Vector type: Bacterial Expression
Growth in bacteria
  Bacterial resistance: Ampicillin, 100 μg/mL
  Growth temperature: 37°C
  Growth strain: DH5alpha
  Copy number: Low Copy
Gene/Insert
  Gene/Insert name: HsTNRC6Biso1_1219-1621-del1395-1534
  Species: H. sapiens (human)
  Entrez Gene: TNRC6B (a.k.a. GDSBA)
  Cloning method: Unknown
Terms and licenses: Academic/Nonprofit Terms; Industry Terms: Not Available to Industry
Depositor comments: ORF extracted from NM_015088 Plasmids from this collection were made available to the research community and donated after the lab closed. Please note that the sequence provided by the depositing laboratory may be theoretical/predicted or based on Sanger sequencing results. There may be discrepancies between sequencing results obtained by Addgene and the depositor sequence. If an Addgene verified sequence is not available, please contact before placing your order to request that our lab fully sequence the plasmid.
How to cite: pGEX-6P-1-HsTNRC6Biso1_1219-1621-del1395-1534_L was a gift from Elisa Izaurralde (Addgene plasmid # 146874 ; http://n2t.net/addgene:146874 ; RRID:Addgene_146874)
